Addgene plasmid #142739: TFORF1152
Purpose: Lentiviral vector for overexpressing transcription factor ORFs with unique 24-bp barcodes. Barcodes facilitate identification of transcription factors in pooled screens.
Depositing lab: Feng Zhang. Depositing organization: Broad Institute. Publication: A transcription factor atlas of directed differentiation. Joung J, Ma S, Tay T, Geiger-Schuller KR, Kirchgatterer PC, Verdine VK, Guo B, Arias-Garcia MA, Allen WE, Singh A, Kuksenko O, Abudayyeh OO, Gootenberg JS, Fu Z, Macrae RK, Buenrostro JD, Regev A, Zhang F. Cell. 2023 Jan 5;186(1):209-229.e26. doi: 10.1016/j.cell.2022.11.026. PubMed 36608654.
Backbone
  Vector backbone: pLX_TRC317
  Backbone manufacturer: Broad Institute Genetic Perturbation Platform
  Backbone size w/o insert (bp): 8264
  Vector type: Mammalian Expression, Lentiviral
  Selectable markers: Puromycin
Growth in bacteria
  Bacterial resistance: Ampicillin, 100 μg/mL
  Growth temperature: 30°C
  Growth strain: NEB Stable
  Copy number: High Copy
Gene/Insert
  Gene/Insert name: MYOCD
  Species: H. sapiens (human)
  Insert size (bp): 3062
  Entrez Gene: MYOCD (a.k.a. MGBL, MYCD)
  Promoter: EF1a
  Cloning method: Unknown
  Sequencing primers: 5′ GGGTGGAGACTGAAGTTAGGCCAG; 3′ CACATAGCGTAAAAGGAGCAACATAG
Terms and licenses: Academic/Nonprofit Terms; Industry Terms: Not Available to Industry
Depositor comments: NM_001146312,ENST00000425538 . The transcription factor ORF portion of this plasmid was synthesized by Genewiz. Please test multiple small colonies in case of plasmid recombination. To make this collection available in a timely manner, a portion of this collection was not fully sequenced by Addgene. If an Addgene verified full plasmid sequence is not available, please contact us prior to placing an order to request the full sequence.
How to cite: TFORF1152 was a gift from Feng Zhang (Addgene plasmid # 142739 ; http://n2t.net/addgene:142739 ; RRID:Addgene_142739)
