[The description below was written by a language model from this plasmid's Addgene catalogue record and pLannotate feature annotations shown in this document.]
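Description:
TFORF1152 is a lentiviral mammalian expression plasmid built on the pLX_TRC317 backbone. It carries the human transcription factor MYOCD (myocardin) as one member of a barcoded transcription factor ORF collection. The sequenced plasmid is 11,326 nt. In bacteria it is maintained through a high-copy ColE1/pUC-type origin and selected with ampicillin via the β-lactamase gene; an f1 origin and remnants of a lac/lacZα cloning region flanked by T7 and T3 promoters also lie in the bacterial backbone. The depositor notes that the plasmid can recombine, as is common for LTR-containing vectors, and that the ORF portion was made by gene synthesis.

The transfer cassette has the layout of a third-generation, self-inactivating vector. An RSV promoter drives a truncated HIV-1 5' LTR, followed by the Ψ packaging signal with a gag fragment, the RRE for Rev-dependent export of genomic RNA, a cPPT/CTS, and a ΔU3 3' LTR with a downstream SV40 poly(A) signal. Within the provirus, an SV40 early promoter/origin expresses puromycin N-acetyltransferase, which allows selection of transduced cells. A separate EF-1α promoter drives constitutive expression of the MYOCD ORF, with a WPRE downstream to enhance transcript stability and expression. MYOCD is a cofactor of serum response factor that acts at CArG-box target genes and is involved in cardiac and smooth muscle differentiation.

According to the record, each construct in the collection carries a unique 24-bp barcode. The barcode is not annotated in the feature table, so its position is not stated. It lets the overexpressed factor be identified in pooled screens, such as those examining directed differentiation.
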