Features (pLannotate 1.2.2; 31 found; start..end, strand, type, name):
      5..231     +  promoter       RSV promoter: Rous sarcoma virus enhancer/promoter
    232..412     +  LTR            5' LTR (truncated): truncated 5' long terminal repeat (LTR) from HIV-1
    459..584     +  misc_feature   HIV-1 Ψ: packaging signal of human immunodeficiency virus type 1
    568..931     +  CDS            HIV-1 gag (fragment): gag protein from human immunodeficiency virus 1; gag
   1077..1310    +  misc_feature   RRE: The Rev response element (RRE) of HIV-1 allows for Rev-dependent mRNA export from the nucleus to the cytoplasm.
   1687..1713    +  CDS            Rev (fragment): human immunodeficiency virus 1 (HIV-1) Rev protein; rev; enhances nuclear export of unspliced and incompletely spliced viral mRNAs
   1720..1743    +  promoter       SV40 promoter (fragment): SV40 early promoter
   1744..1815    +  promoter       SV40 promoter (fragment): SV40 enhancer and early promoter
   1839..1974    +  rep_origin     SV40 ori: SV40 origin of replication
   2020..2616    +  CDS            PuroR (fragment): puromycin N-acetyltransferase; pac from Streptomyces; confers resistance to puromycin
   2665..2782    +  misc_feature   cPPT/CTS: central polypurine tract and central termination sequence of HIV-1
   2847..2913    +  CDS            small t antigen (fragment): SV40 (simian virus 40) small t antigen
   2920..4098    +  promoter       EF-1α promoter: strong constitutive promoter for human elongation factor EF-1α
   4115..7072    +  CDS            MYOCD: MYCD_HUMAN - Also known as MYCD. Experimental evidence at protein level: Swiss-Prot protein existence level 1. Smooth muscle cells (SM) and cardiac muscle cells-specific transcriptional factor which uses the canonical single or multiple CArG boxes DNA sequence. Acts as a cofactor of serum response factor (SRF) with the potential to modulate SRF-target genes. Plays a crucial role in cardiogenesis, urinary bladder development, and differentiation of the smooth muscle cell lineage (myogenesis) (By similarity). From Homo sapiens (Human).
   7088..7141    +  promoter       U6 promoter (fragment): RNA polymerase III promoter for human U6 snRNA
   7183..7771    +  misc_feature   WPRE: woodchuck hepatitis virus posttranscriptional regulatory element
   7822..7841    +  misc_feature   cPPT/CTS (fragment): central polypurine tract and central termination sequence of HIV-1
   7843..8076    +  LTR            3' LTR (ΔU3): self-inactivating 3' long terminal repeat (LTR) from HIV-1
   8154..8275    +  polyA_signal   SV40 poly(A) signal: SV40 polyadenylation signal
   8315..8450    +  rep_origin     SV40 ori: SV40 origin of replication
   8471..8489    -  promoter       T7 promoter: promoter for bacteriophage T7 RNA polymerase
   8497..8652    +  CDS            lacZα (fragment): LacZα fragment of β-galactosidase; lacZ fragment
   8657..9085    +  rep_origin     f1 ori (sequence partly withheld): f1 bacteriophage origin of replication; arrow indicates direction of (+) strand synthesis
   9138..9242    +  promoter       AmpR promoter: bla
   9243..10103   +  CDS            AmpR: β-lactamase; bla; confers resistance to ampicillin, carbenicillin, and related antibiotics
  10274..10862   +  rep_origin     ori: high-copy-number ColE1/pMB1/pBR322/pUC origin of replication
  11045..11137   +  CDS            lacI (fragment): lac repressor; lacI; The lac repressor binds to the lac operator to inhibit transcription in E. coli. This inhibition can be relieved by adding lactose or isopropyl-β-D-thiogalactopyranoside (IPTG).
  11150..11171   +  protein_bind   CAP binding site: CAP binding activates transcription in the presence of cAMP. E. coli catabolite activator protein
  11186..11216   +  promoter       lac promoter: promoter for the E. coli lac operon
  11220..11242   +  protein_bind   lac operator (fragment): The lac repressor binds to the lac operator to inhibit transcription in E. coli. This inhibition can be relieved by adding lactose or isopropyl-β-D-thiogalactopyranoside (IPTG). lac repressor encoded by lacI
  11285..11303   +  promoter       T3 promoter: promoter for bacteriophage T3 RNA polymerase
>Addgene plasmid #142739 | TFORF1152 | addgene full sequence | sequence record 462892 | Addgene NGS Result
TTAATGTAGTCTTATGCAATACTCTTGTAGTCTTGCAACATGGTAACGATGAGTTAGCAACATGCCTTAC
AAGGAGAGAAAAAGCACCGTGCATGCCGATTGGTGGAAGTAAGGTGGTACGATCGTGCCTTATTAGGAAG
GCAACAGACGGGTCTGACATGGATTGGACGAACCACTGAATTGCCGCATTGCAGAGATATTGTATTTAAG
TGCCTAGCTCGATACATAAACGGGTCTCTCTGGTTAGACCAGATCTGAGCCTGGGAGCTCTCTGGCTAAC
TAGGGAACCCACTGCTTAAGCCTCAATAAAGCTTGCCTTGAGTGCTTCAAGTAGTGTGTGCCCGTCTGTT
GTGTGACTCTGGTAACTAGAGATCCCTCAGACCCTTTTAGTCAGTGTGGAAAATCTCTAGCAGTGGCGCC
CGAACAGGGACTTGAAAGCGAAAGGGAAACCAGAGGAGCTCTCTCGACGCAGGACTCGGCTTGCTGAAGC
GCGCACGGCAAGAGGCGAGGGGCGGCGACTGGTGAGTACGCCAAAAATTTTGACTAGCGGAGGCTAGAAG
GAGAGAGATGGGTGCGAGAGCGTCAGTATTAAGCGGGGGAGAATTAGATCGCGATGGGAAAAAATTCGGT
TAAGGCCAGGGGGAAAGAAAAAATATAAATTAAAACATATAGTATGGGCAAGCAGGGAGCTAGAACGATT
CGCAGTTAATCCTGGCCTGTTAGAAACATCAGAAGGCTGTAGACAAATACTGGGACAGCTACAACCATCC
CTTCAGACAGGATCAGAAGAACTTAGATCATTATATAATACAGTAGCAACCCTCTATTGTGTGCATCAAA
GGATAGAGATAAAAGACACCAAGGAAGCTTTAGACAAGATAGAGGAAGAGCAAAACAAAAGTAAGACCAC
CGCACAGCAAGCGGCCGCTGATCTTCAGACCTGGAGGAGGAGATATGAGGGACAATTGGAGAAGTGAATT
ATATAAATATAAAGTAGTAAAAATTGAACCATTAGGAGTAGCACCCACCAAGGCAAAGAGAAGAGTGGTG
CAGAGAGAAAAAAGAGCAGTGGGAATAGGAGCTTTGTTCCTTGGGTTCTTGGGAGCAGCAGGAAGCACTA
TGGGCGCAGCGTCAATGACGCTGACGGTACAGGCCAGACAATTATTGTCTGGTATAGTGCAGCAGCAGAA
CAATTTGCTGAGGGCTATTGAGGCGCAACAGCATCTGTTGCAACTCACAGTCTGGGGCATCAAGCAGCTC
CAGGCAAGAATCCTGGCTGTGGAAAGATACCTAAAGGATCAACAGCTCCTGGGGATTTGGGGTTGCTCTG
GAAAACTCATTTGCACCACTGCTGTGCCTTGGAATGCTAGTTGGAGTAATAAATCTCTGGAACAGATTTG
GAATCACACGACCTGGATGGAGTGGGACAGAGAAATTAACAATTACACAAGCTTAATACACTCCTTAATT
GAAGAATCGCAAAACCAGCAAGAAAAGAATGAACAAGAATTATTGGAATTAGATAAATGGGCAAGTTTGT
GGAATTGGTTTAACATAACAAATTGGCTGTGGTATATAAAATTATTCATAATGATAGTAGGAGGCTTGGT
AGGTTTAAGAATAGTTTTTGCTGTACTTTCTATAGTGAATAGAGTTAGGCAGGGATATTCACCATTATCG
TTTCAGACCCACCTCCCAACCCCGAGGGGACCCATGCATTGCATCTCAATTAGTCAGCAACCAGGTGTGG
AAAGTCCCCAGGCTCCCCAGCAGGCAGAAGTATGCAAAGCATGCGTCTCAATTAGTCAGCAACCATAGTC
CCGCCCCTAACTCCGCCCATCCCGCCCCTAACTCCGCCCAGTTCCGCCCATTCTCCGCCCCATGGCTGAC
TAATTTTTTTTATTTATGCAGAGGCCGAGGCCGCCTCGGCCTCTGAGCTATTCCAGAAGTAGTGAGGAGG
CTTTTTTGGAGGCCTAGGCTTTTGCAAAAAGCTTTCTAGAGGTACCACCGGAGCTTACCATGACCGAGTA
CAAGCCCACGGTGCGCCTCGCCACCCGCGACGACGTCCCCAGGGCCGTACGCACCCTCGCCGCCGCGTTC
GCCGACTACCCCGCCACGCGCCACACCGTCGATCCGGACCGCCACATCGAGCGGGTCACCGAGCTGCAAG
AACTCTTCCTCACGCGCGTCGGGCTCGACATCGGCAAGGTGTGGGTCGCGGACGACGGCGCCGCCGTGGC
GGTCTGGACCACGCCGGAGAGCGTCGAAGCGGGGGCGGTGTTCGCCGAGATCGGCCCGCGCATGGCCGAG
TTGAGCGGTTCCCGGCTGGCCGCGCAGCAACAGATGGAAGGCCTCCTGGCGCCGCACCGGCCCAAGGAGC
CCGCGTGGTTCCTGGCCACCGTCGGCGTCTCGCCCGACCACCAGGGCAAGGGTCTGGGCAGCGCCGTCGT
GCTCCCCGGAGTGGAGGCGGCCGAGCGCGCCGGGGTGCCCGCCTTCCTGGAGACCTCCGCGCCCCGCAAC
CTCCCCTTCTACGAGCGGCTCGGCTTCACCGTCACCGCCGACGTCGAGGTGCCCGAAGGACCGCGCACCT
GGTGCATGACCCGCAAGCCCGGTGCCAGTTAACGAATTCTAGATCTTGAGACAAATGGCAGTATTCATCC
ACAATTTTAAAAGAAAAGGGGGGATTGGGGGGTACAGTGCAGGGGAAAGAATAGTAGACATAATAGCAAC
AGACATACAAACTAAAGAATTACAAAAACAAATTACAAAAATTCAAAATTTTCGGGTTTATTACAGGGAC
AGCAGAGATCCACTTTGGCGCCGGCTCGAGGCCTGCAGGTGCAAAGATGGATAAAGTTTTAAACAGAGAG
GAATCTTTGCAGCTAATGGACCTTCTAGGTCTTGAAAGGAGTGGGAATTGGCTCCGGTGCCCGTCAGTGG
GCAGAGCGCACATCGCCCACAGTCCCCGAGAAGTTGGGGGGAGGGGTCGGCAATTGAACCGGTGCCTAGA
GAAGGTGGCGCGGGGTAAACTGGGAAAGTGATGTCGTGTACTGGCTCCGCCTTTTTCCCGAGGGTGGGGG
AGAACCGTATATAAGTGCAGTAGTCGCCGTGAACGTTCTTTTTCGCAACGGGTTTGCCGCCAGAACACAG
GTAAGTGCCGTGTGTGGTTCCCGCGGGCCTGGCCTCTTTACGGGTTATGGCCCTTGCGTGCCTTGAATTA
CTTCCACCTGGCTGCAGTACGTGATTCTTGATCCCGAGCTTCGGGTTGGAAGTGGGTGGGAGAGTTCGAG
GCCTTGCGCTTAAGGAGCCCCTTCGCCTCGTGCTTGAGTTGAGGCCTGGCCTGGGCGCTGGGGCCGCCGC
GTGCGAATCTGGTGGCACCTTCGCGCCTGTCTCGCTGCTTTCGATAAGTCTCTAGCCATTTAAAATTTTT
GATGACCTGCTGCGACGCTTTTTTTCTGGCAAGATAGTCTTGTAAATGCGGGCCAAGATCTGCACACTGG
TATTTCGGTTTTTGGGGCCGCGGGCGGCGACGGGGCCCGTGCGTCCCAGCGCACATGTTCGGCGAGGCGG
GGCCTGCGAGCGCGGCCACCGAGAATCGGACGGGGGTAGTCTCAAGCTGGCCGGCCTGCTCTGGTGCCTG
GCCTCGCGCCGCCGTGTATCGCCCCGCCCTGGGCGGCAAGGCTGGCCCGGTCGGCACCAGTTGCGTGAGC
GGAAAGATGGCCGCTTCCCGGCCCTGCTGCAGGGAGCTCAAAATGGAGGACGCGGCGCTCGGGAGAGCGG
GCGGGTGAGTCACCCACACAAAGGAAAAGGGCCTTTCCGTCCTCAGCCGTCGCTTCATGTGACTCCACGG
AGTACCGGGCGCCGTCCAGGCACCTCGATTAGTTCTCGAGCTTTTGGAGTACGTCGTCTTTAGGTTGGGG
GGAGGGGTTTTATGCGATGGAGTTTCCCCACACTGAGTGGGTGGAGACTGAAGTTAGGCCAGCTTGGCAC
TTGATGTAATTCTCCTTGGAATTTGCCCTTTTTGAGTTTGGATCTTGGTTCATTCTCAAGCCTCAGACAG
TGGTTCAAAGTTTTTTTCTTCCATTTCAGGTGTCGTGAGGCTAGCACCGCCACCATGACACTCCTGGGGT
CTGAGCATTCCTTGCTGATTAGGAGCAAGTTCAGATCAGTTTTACAGTTAAGACTTCAACAAAGAAGGAC
CCAGGAACAACTGGCTAACCAAGGCATAATACCACCACTGAAACGTCCAGCTGAATTCCATGAGCAAAGA
AAACATTTGGATAGTGACAAGGCTAAAAATTCCCTGAAGCGCAAAGCCAGAAACAGGTGCAACAGTGCCG
ACTTGGTTAATATGCACATACTCCAAGCTTCCACTGCAGAGAGGTCCATTCCAACTGCTCAGATGAAGCT
GAAAAGAGCCCGACTCGCCGATGATCTCAATGAAAAAATTGCTCTACGACCAGGGCCACTGGAGCTGGTG
GAAAAAAACATTCTTCCTGTGGATTCTGCTGTGAAAGAGGCCATAAAAGGTAACCAGGTGAGTTTCTCCA
AATCCACGGATGCTTTTGCCTTTGAAGAGGACAGCAGCAGCGATGGGCTTTCTCCGGATCAGACTCGAAG
TGAAGACCCCCAAAACTCAGCGGGATCCCCGCCAGACGCTAAAGCCTCAGATACCCCTTCGACAGGTTCT
CTGGGGACAAACCAGGATCTTGCTTCTGGCTCAGAAAATGACAGAAATGACTCAGCCTCACAGCCCAGCC
ACCAGTCAGATGCGGGGAAGCAGGGGCTTGGCCCCCCCAGCACCCCCATAGCCGTGCATGCTGCTGTAAA
GTCCAAATCCTTGGGTGACAGTAAGAACCGCCACAAAAAGCCCAAGGACCCCAAGCCAAAGGTGAAGAAG
CTTAAATATCACCAGTACATTCCCCCAGACCAGAAGGCAGAGAAGTCCCCTCCACCTATGGACTCAGCCT
ACGCTCGGCTGCTCCAGCAACAGCAGCTGTTCCTGCAGCTCCAAATCCTCAGCCAGCAGCAGCAGCAGCA
GCAACACCGATTCAGCTACCTAGGGATGCACCAAGCTCAGCTTAAGGAACCAAATGAACAGATGGTCAGA
AATCCAAACTCTTCTTCAACGCCACTGAGCAATACCCCCTTGTCTCCTGTCAAAAACAGTTTTTCTGGAC
AAACTGGTGTCTCTTCTTTCAAACCAGGCCCACTCCCACCTAACCTGGATGATCTGAAGGTCTCTGAATT
AAGACAACAGCTTCGAATTCGGGGCTTGCCTGTGTCAGGCACCAAAACGGCTCTCATGGACCGGCTTCGA
CCCTTCCAGGACTGCTCTGGCAACCCAGTGCCGAACTTTGGGGATATAACGACTGTCACTTTTCCTGTCA
CACCCAACACGCTGCCCAATTACCAGTCTTCCTCTTCTACCAGTGCCCTGTCCAACGGCTTCTACCACTT
TGGCAGCACCAGCTCCAGCCCCCCGATCTCCCCAGCCTCCTCTGACCTGTCAGTCGCTGGGTCCCTGCCG
GACACCTTCAATGATGCCTCCCCCTCCTTCGGCCTGCACCCGTCCCCAGTCCACGTGTGCACGGAGGAAA
GTCTCATGAGCAGCCTGAATGGGGGCTCTGTTCCTTCTGAGCTGGATGGGCTGGACTCCGAGAAGGACAA
GATGCTGGTGGAGAAGCAGAAGGTGATCAATGAACTCACCTGGAAACTCCAGCAAGAGCAGAGGCAGGTG
GAGGAGCTGAGGATGCAGCTTCAGAAGCAGAAAAGGAATAACTGTTCAGAGAAGAAGCCGCTGCCTTTCC
TGGCTGCCTCCATCAAGCAGGAAGAGGCTGTCTCCAGCTGTCCTTTTGCATCCCAAGTACCTGTGAAAAG
ACAAAGCAGCAGCTCAGAGTGTCACCCACCGGCTTGTGAAGCTGCTCAACTCCAGCCTCTTGGAAATGCT
CATTGTGTGGAGTCCTCAGATCAAACCAATGTACTTTCTTCCACATTTCTCAGCCCCCAGTGTTCCCCTC
AGCATTCACCGCTGGGGGCTGTGAAAAGCCCACAGCACATCAGTTTGCCCCCATCACCCAACAACCCTCA
CTTTCTGCCCTCATCCTCCGGGGCCCAGGGAGAAGGGCACAGGGTCTCCTCGCCCATCAGCAGCCAGGTG
TGCACTGCACAGAACTCAGGAGCACACGATGGCCATCCTCCAAGCTTCTCTCCCCATTCTTCCAGCCTCC
ACCCGCCCTTCTCTGGAGCCCAAGCAGACAGCAGTCATGGTGCCGGGGGAAACCCTTGTCCCAAAAGCCC
ATGTGTACAGCAAAAGATGGCTGGTTTACACTCTTCTGATAAGGTGGGGCCAAAGTTTTCAATTCCATCC
CCAACTTTTTCTAAGTCAAGTTCAGCAATTTCAGAGGTAACACAGCCTCCATCCTATGAAGATGCCGTAA
AGCAGCAAATGACCCGGAGTCAGCAGATGGATGAACTCCTGGACGTGCTTATTGAAAGCGGAGAAATGCC
AGCAGACGCTAGAGAGGATCACTCATGTCTTCAAAAAGTCCCAAAGATACCCAGATCTTCCCGAAGTCCA
ACTGCTGTCCTCACCAAGCCCTCGGCTTCCTTTGAACAAGCCTCTTCAGGCAGCCAGATCCCCTTTGATC
CCTATGCCACCGACAGTGATGAGCATCTTGAAGTCTTATTAAATTCCCAGAGCCCCCTAGGAAAGATGAG
TGATGTCACCCTTCTAAAAATTGGGAGCGAAGAGCCTCACTTTGATGGGATAATGGATGGATTCTCTGGG
AAGGCTGCAGAAGACCTCTTCAATGCACATGAGATCTTGCCAGGCCCCCTCTCTCCAATGCAGACACAGT
TTTCACCCTCTTCTGTGGACAGCAATGGGCTGCAGTTAAGCTTCACTGAATCTCCCTGGGAAACCATGGA
GTGGCTGGACCTCACTCCGCCAAATTCCACACCAGGCTTTAGCGCCCTCACCACCAGCAGCCCCAGCATC
TTCAACATCGATTTCCTGGATGTCACTGATCTCAATTTGAATTCTTCCATGGACCTTCACTTGCAGCAGT
GGTAGTAATGAACTAGTCCGTAACTTGAAAGTATTTCGATTTCTTGGCTTTATATATCTTGTGGAAAGGA
CGAGCAAGGGCGATCCCTGACATTCTCACGCGTTAAGTCGACAATCAACCTCTGGATTACAAAATTTGTG
AAAGATTGACTGGTATTCTTAACTATGTTGCTCCTTTTACGCTATGTGGATACGCTGCTTTAATGCCTTT
GTATCATGCTATTGCTTCCCGTATGGCTTTCATTTTCTCCTCCTTGTATAAATCCTGGTTGCTGTCTCTT
TATGAGGAGTTGTGGCCCGTTGTCAGGCAACGTGGCGTGGTGTGCACTGTGTTTGCTGACGCAACCCCCA
CTGGTTGGGGCATTGCCACCACCTGTCAGCTCCTTTCCGGGACTTTCGCTTTCCCCCTCCCTATTGCCAC
GGCGGAACTCATCGCCGCCTGCCTTGCCCGCTGCTGGACAGGGGCTCGGCTGTTGGGCACTGACAATTCC
GTGGTGTTGTCGGGGAAATCATCGTCCTTTCCTTGGCTGCTCGCCTGTGTTGCCACCTGGATTCTGCGCG
GGACGTCCTTCTGCTACGTCCCTTCGGCCCTCAATCCAGCGGACCTTCCTTCCCGCGGCCTGCTGCCGGC
TCTGCGGCCTCTTCCGCGTCTTCGCCTTCGCCCTCAGACGAGTCGGATCTCCCTTTGGGCCGCCTCCCCG
CGTCGACTTTAAGACCAATGACTTACAAGGCAGCTGTAGATCTTAGCCACTTTTTAAAAGAAAAGGGGGG
ACTGGAAGGGCTAATTCACTCCCAACGAAGACAAGATCTGCTTTTTGCTTGTACTGGGTCTCTCTGGTTA
GACCAGATCTGAGCCTGGGAGCTCTCTGGCTAACTAGGGAACCCACTGCTTAAGCCTCAATAAAGCTTGC
CTTGAGTGCTTCAAGTAGTGTGTGCCCGTCTGTTGTGTGACTCTGGTAACTAGAGATCCCTCAGACCCTT
TTAGTCAGTGTGGAAAATCTCTAGCAGTACGTATAGTAGTTCATGTCATCTTATTATTCAGTATTTATAA
CTTGCAAAGAAATGAATATCAGAGAGTGAGAGGAACTTGTTTATTGCAGCTTATAATGGTTACAAATAAA
GCAATAGCATCACAAATTTCACAAATAAAGCATTTTTTTCACTGCATTCTAGTTGTGGTTTGTCCAAACT
CATCAATGTATCTTATCATGTCTGGCTCTAGCTATCCCGCCCCTAACTCCGCCCATCCCGCCCCTAACTC
CGCCCAGTTCCGCCCATTCTCCGCCCCATGGCTGACTAATTTTTTTTATTTATGCAGAGGCCGAGGCCGC
CTCGGCCTCTGAGCTATTCCAGAAGTAGTGAGGAGGCTTTTTTGGAGGCCTAGGGACGTACCCAATTCGC
CCTATAGTGAGTCGTATTACGCGCGCTCACTGGCCGTCGTTTTACAACGTCGTGACTGGGAAAACCCTGG
CGTTACCCAACTTAATCGCCTTGCAGCACATCCCCCTTTCGCCAGCTGGCGTAATAGCGAAGAGGCCCGC
ACCGATCGCCCTTCCCAACAGTTGCGCAGCCTGAATGGCGAATGGG
[124 nt withheld, positions 8657-8780]
C
[91 nt withheld, positions 8782-8872]
A
[49 nt withheld, positions 8874-8922]
CCTTTGACGTTGGAGTCCACGTTCTTT
[37 nt withheld, positions 8950-8986]
ACCCTATCTCGGTCTATTCTTTTGATTTATAAGGGATTTTGCCGATTTCGGCCTATTGGTTAAAAAATGA
GCTGATTTAACAAAAATTTAACGCGAATTTTAACAAAATATTAACGCTTACAATTTAGGTGGCACTTTTC
GGGGAAATGTGCGCGGAACCCCTATTTGTTTATTTTTCTAAATACATTCAAATATGTATCCGCTCATGAG
ACAATAACCCTGATAAATGCTTCAATAATATTGAAAAAGGAAGAGTATGAGTATTCAACATTTCCGTGTC
GCCCTTATTCCCTTTTTTGCGGCATTTTGCCTTCCTGTTTTTGCTCACCCAGAAACGCTGGTGAAAGTAA
AAGATGCTGAAGATCAGTTGGGTGCACGAGTGGGTTACATCGAACTGGATCTCAACAGCGGTAAGATCCT
TGAGAGTTTTCGCCCCGAAGAACGTTTTCCAATGATGAGCACTTTTAAAGTTCTGCTATGTGGCGCGGTA
TTATCCCGTATTGACGCCGGGCAAGAGCAACTCGGTCGCCGCATACACTATTCTCAGAATGACTTGGTTG
AGTACTCACCAGTCACAGAAAAGCATCTTACGGATGGCATGACAGTAAGAGAATTATGCAGTGCTGCCAT
AACCATGAGTGATAACACTGCGGCCAACTTACTTCTGACAACGATCGGAGGACCGAAGGAGCTAACCGCT
TTTTTGCACAACATGGGGGATCATGTAACTCGCCTTGATCGTTGGGAACCGGAGCTGAATGAAGCCATAC
CAAACGACGAGCGTGACACCACGATGCCTGTAGCAATGGCAACAACGTTGCGCAAACTATTAACTGGCGA
ACTACTTACTCTAGCTTCCCGGCAACAATTAATAGACTGGATGGAGGCGGATAAAGTTGCAGGACCACTT
CTGCGCTCGGCCCTTCCGGCTGGCTGGTTTATTGCTGATAAATCTGGAGCCGGTGAGCGTGGGTCTCGCG
GTATCATTGCAGCACTGGGGCCAGATGGTAAGCCCTCCCGTATCGTAGTTATCTACACGACGGGGAGTCA
GGCAACTATGGATGAACGAAATAGACAGATCGCTGAGATAGGTGCCTCACTGATTAAGCATTGGTAACTG
TCAGACCAAGTTTACTCATATATACTTTAGATTGATTTAAAACTTCATTTTTAATTTAAAAGGATCTAGG
TGAAGATCCTTTTTGATAATCTCATGACCAAAATCCCTTAACGTGAGTTTTCGTTCCACTGAGCGTCAGA
CCCCGTAGAAAAGATCAAAGGATCTTCTTGAGATCCTTTTTTTCTGCGCGTAATCTGCTGCTTGCAAACA
AAAAAACCACCGCTACCAGCGGTGGTTTGTTTGCCGGATCAAGAGCTACCAACTCTTTTTCCGAAGGTAA
CTGGCTTCAGCAGAGCGCAGATACCAAATACTGTTCTTCTAGTGTAGCCGTAGTTAGGCCACCACTTCAA
GAACTCTGTAGCACCGCCTACATACCTCGCTCTGCTAATCCTGTTACCAGTGGCTGCTGCCAGTGGCGAT
AAGTCGTGTCTTACCGGGTTGGACTCAAGACGATAGTTACCGGATAAGGCGCAGCGGTCGGGCTGAACGG
GGGGTTCGTGCACACAGCCCAGCTTGGAGCGAACGACCTACACCGAACTGAGATACCTACAGCGTGAGCT
ATGAGAAAGCGCCACGCTTCCCGAAGGGAGAAAGGCGGACAGGTATCCGGTAAGCGGCAGGGTCGGAACA
GGAGAGCGCACGAGGGAGCTTCCAGGGGGAAACGCCTGGTATCTTTATAGTCCTGTCGGGTTTCGCCACC
TCTGACTTGAGCGTCGATTTTTGTGATGCTCGTCAGGGGGGCGGAGCCTATGGAAAAACGCCAGCAACGC
GGCCTTTTTACGGTTCCTGGCCTTTTGCTGGCCTTTTGCTCACATGTTCTTTCCTGCGTTATCCCCTGAT
TCTGTGGATAACCGTATTACCGCCTTTGAGTGAGCTGATACCGCTCGCCGCAGCCGAACGACCGAGCGCA
GCGAGTCAGTGAGCGAGGAAGCGGAAGAGCGCCCAATACGCAAACCGCCTCTCCCCGCGCGTTGGCCGAT
TCATTAATGCAGCTGGCACGACAGGTTTCCCGACTGGAAAGCGGGCAGTGAGCGCAACGCAATTAATGTG
AGTTAGCTCACTCATTAGGCACCCCAGGCTTTACACTTTATGCTTCCGGCTCGTATGTTGTGTGGAATTG
TGAGCGGATAACAATTTCACACAGGAAACAGCTATGACCATGATTACGCCAAGCGCGCAATTAACCCTCA
CTAAAGGGAACAAAAGCTGGAGCTGCAAGC
