>Addgene plasmid #142739 | TFORF1152 | depositor partial sequence | sequence record 280355 | Insert
ACCGCCACCATGACACTCCTGGGGTCTGAGCATTCCTTGCTGATTAGGAGCAAGTTCAGATCAGTTTTAC
AGTTAAGACTTCAACAAAGAAGGACCCAGGAACAACTGGCTAACCAAGGCATAATACCACCACTGAAACG
TCCAGCTGAATTCCATGAGCAAAGAAAACATTTGGATAGTGACAAGGCTAAAAATTCCCTGAAGCGCAAA
GCCAGAAACAGGTGCAACAGTGCCGACTTGGTTAATATGCACATACTCCAAGCTTCCACTGCAGAGAGGT
CCATTCCAACTGCTCAGATGAAGCTGAAAAGAGCCCGACTCGCCGATGATCTCAATGAAAAAATTGCTCT
ACGACCAGGGCCACTGGAGCTGGTGGAAAAAAACATTCTTCCTGTGGATTCTGCTGTGAAAGAGGCCATA
AAAGGTAACCAGGTGAGTTTCTCCAAATCCACGGATGCTTTTGCCTTTGAAGAGGACAGCAGCAGCGATG
GGCTTTCTCCGGATCAGACTCGAAGTGAAGACCCCCAAAACTCAGCGGGATCCCCGCCAGACGCTAAAGC
CTCAGATACCCCTTCGACAGGTTCTCTGGGGACAAACCAGGATCTTGCTTCTGGCTCAGAAAATGACAGA
AATGACTCAGCCTCACAGCCCAGCCACCAGTCAGATGCGGGGAAGCAGGGGCTTGGCCCCCCCAGCACCC
CCATAGCCGTGCATGCTGCTGTAAAGTCCAAATCCTTGGGTGACAGTAAGAACCGCCACAAAAAGCCCAA
GGACCCCAAGCCAAAGGTGAAGAAGCTTAAATATCACCAGTACATTCCCCCAGACCAGAAGGCAGAGAAG
TCCCCTCCACCTATGGACTCAGCCTACGCTCGGCTGCTCCAGCAACAGCAGCTGTTCCTGCAGCTCCAAA
TCCTCAGCCAGCAGCAGCAGCAGCAGCAACACCGATTCAGCTACCTAGGGATGCACCAAGCTCAGCTTAA
GGAACCAAATGAACAGATGGTCAGAAATCCAAACTCTTCTTCAACGCCACTGAGCAATACCCCCTTGTCT
CCTGTCAAAAACAGTTTTTCTGGACAAACTGGTGTCTCTTCTTTCAAACCAGGCCCACTCCCACCTAACC
TGGATGATCTGAAGGTCTCTGAATTAAGACAACAGCTTCGAATTCGGGGCTTGCCTGTGTCAGGCACCAA
AACGGCTCTCATGGACCGGCTTCGACCCTTCCAGGACTGCTCTGGCAACCCAGTGCCGAACTTTGGGGAT
ATAACGACTGTCACTTTTCCTGTCACACCCAACACGCTGCCCAATTACCAGTCTTCCTCTTCTACCAGTG
CCCTGTCCAACGGCTTCTACCACTTTGGCAGCACCAGCTCCAGCCCCCCGATCTCCCCAGCCTCCTCTGA
CCTGTCAGTCGCTGGGTCCCTGCCGGACACCTTCAATGATGCCTCCCCCTCCTTCGGCCTGCACCCGTCC
CCAGTCCACGTGTGCACGGAGGAAAGTCTCATGAGCAGCCTGAATGGGGGCTCTGTTCCTTCTGAGCTGG
ATGGGCTGGACTCCGAGAAGGACAAGATGCTGGTGGAGAAGCAGAAGGTGATCAATGAACTCACCTGGAA
ACTCCAGCAAGAGCAGAGGCAGGTGGAGGAGCTGAGGATGCAGCTTCAGAAGCAGAAAAGGAATAACTGT
TCAGAGAAGAAGCCGCTGCCTTTCCTGGCTGCCTCCATCAAGCAGGAAGAGGCTGTCTCCAGCTGTCCTT
TTGCATCCCAAGTACCTGTGAAAAGACAAAGCAGCAGCTCAGAGTGTCACCCACCGGCTTGTGAAGCTGC
TCAACTCCAGCCTCTTGGAAATGCTCATTGTGTGGAGTCCTCAGATCAAACCAATGTACTTTCTTCCACA
TTTCTCAGCCCCCAGTGTTCCCCTCAGCATTCACCGCTGGGGGCTGTGAAAAGCCCACAGCACATCAGTT
TGCCCCCATCACCCAACAACCCTCACTTTCTGCCCTCATCCTCCGGGGCCCAGGGAGAAGGGCACAGGGT
CTCCTCGCCCATCAGCAGCCAGGTGTGCACTGCACAGAACTCAGGAGCACACGATGGCCATCCTCCAAGC
TTCTCTCCCCATTCTTCCAGCCTCCACCCGCCCTTCTCTGGAGCCCAAGCAGACAGCAGTCATGGTGCCG
GGGGAAACCCTTGTCCCAAAAGCCCATGTGTACAGCAAAAGATGGCTGGTTTACACTCTTCTGATAAGGT
GGGGCCAAAGTTTTCAATTCCATCCCCAACTTTTTCTAAGTCAAGTTCAGCAATTTCAGAGGTAACACAG
CCTCCATCCTATGAAGATGCCGTAAAGCAGCAAATGACCCGGAGTCAGCAGATGGATGAACTCCTGGACG
TGCTTATTGAAAGCGGAGAAATGCCAGCAGACGCTAGAGAGGATCACTCATGTCTTCAAAAAGTCCCAAA
GATACCCAGATCTTCCCGAAGTCCAACTGCTGTCCTCACCAAGCCCTCGGCTTCCTTTGAACAAGCCTCT
TCAGGCAGCCAGATCCCCTTTGATCCCTATGCCACCGACAGTGATGAGCATCTTGAAGTCTTATTAAATT
CCCAGAGCCCCCTAGGAAAGATGAGTGATGTCACCCTTCTAAAAATTGGGAGCGAAGAGCCTCACTTTGA
TGGGATAATGGATGGATTCTCTGGGAAGGCTGCAGAAGACCTCTTCAATGCACATGAGATCTTGCCAGGC
CCCCTCTCTCCAATGCAGACACAGTTTTCACCCTCTTCTGTGGACAGCAATGGGCTGCAGTTAAGCTTCA
CTGAATCTCCCTGGGAAACCATGGAGTGGCTGGACCTCACTCCGCCAAATTCCACACCAGGCTTTAGCGC
CCTCACCACCAGCAGCCCCAGCATCTTCAACATCGATTTCCTGGATGTCACTGATCTCAATTTGAATTCT
TCCATGGACCTTCACTTGCAGCAGTGGTAGTAATGAACTAGTCCGTAACTTGAAAGTATTTCGATTTCTT
GGCTTTATATATCTTGTGGAAAGGACGAGCAAGGGCGATCCCTGACATTCTC
