>Addgene plasmid #142739 | TFORF1152 | depositor partial sequence | sequence record 280356 | Barcode
GCAAGGGCGATCCCTGACATTCTC
